>Addgene plasmid #80182 | non-targeting control gRNA (BRDN0001145874) | depositor full sequence | sequence record 150842 | Full Sequence
CCCGGGTGCAAAGATGGATAAAGTTTTAAACAGAGAGGAATCTTTGCAGCTAATGGACCTTCTAGGTCTT
GAAAGGAGTGGGAATTGGCTCCGGTGCCCGTCAGTGGGCAGAGCGCACATCGCCCACAGTCCCCGAGAAG
TTGGGGGGAGGGGTCGGCAATTGATCCGGTGCCTAGAGAAGGTGGCGCGGGGTAAACTGGGAAAGTGATG
TCGTGTACTGGCTCCGCCTTTTTCCCGAGGGTGGGGGAGAACCGTATATAAGTGCAGTAGTCGCCGTGAA
CGTTCTTTTTCGCAACGGGTTTGCCGCCAGAACACAGGTAAGTGCCGTGTGTGGTTCCCGCGGGCCTGGC
CTCTTTACGGGTTATGGCCCTTGCGTGCCTTGAATTACTTCCACCTGGCTGCAGTACGTGATTCTTGATC
CCGAGCTTCGGGTTGGAAGTGGGTGGGAGAGTTCGAGGCCTTGCGCTTAAGGAGCCCCTTCGCCTCGTGC
TTGAGTTGAGGCCTGGCCTGGGCGCTGGGGCCGCCGCGTGCGAATCTGGTGGCACCTTCGCGCCTGTCTC
GCTGCTTTCGATAAGTCTCTAGCCATTTAAAATTTTTGATGACCTGCTGCGACGCTTTTTTTCTGGCAAG
ATAGTCTTGTAAATGCGGGCCAAGATCTGCACACTGGTATTTCGGTTTTTGGGGCCGCGGGCGGCGACGG
GGCCCGTGCGTCCCAGCGCACATGTTCGGCGAGGCGGGGCCTGCGAGCGCGGCCACCGAGAATCGGACGG
GGGTAGTCTCAAGCTGGCCGGCCTGCTCTGGTGCCTGGCCTCGCGCCGCCGTGTATCGCCCCGCCCTGGG
CGGCAAGGCTGGCCCGGTCGGCACCAGTTGCGTGAGCGGAAAGATGGCCGCTTCCCGGCCCTGCTGCAGG
GAGCTCAAAATGGAGGACGCGGCGCTCGGGAGAGCGGGCGGGTGAGTCACCCACACAAAGGAAAAGGGCC
TTTCCGTCCTCAGCCGTCGCTTCATGTGACTCCACGGAGTACCGGGCGCCGTCCAGGCACCTCGATTAGT
TCTCGAGCTTTTGGAGTACGTCGTCTTTAGGTTGGGGGGAGGGGTTTTATGCGATGGAGTTTCCCCACAC
TGAGTGGGTGGAGACTGAAGTTAGGCCAGCTTGGCACTTGATGTAATTCTCCTTGGAATTTGCCCTTTTT
GAGTTTGGATCTTGGTTCATTCTCAAGCCTCAGACAGTGGTTCAAAGTTTTTTTCTTCCATTTCAGGTGT
CGTGACGTACGGCCACCATGACCGAGTACAAGCCCACGGTGCGCCTCGCCACCCGCGACGACGTCCCCAG
GGCCGTACGCACCCTCGCCGCCGCGTTCGCCGACTACCCCGCCACGCGCCACACCGTCGATCCGGACCGC
CACATCGAGCGGGTCACCGAGCTGCAAGAACTCTTCCTCACGCGCGTCGGGCTCGACATCGGCAAGGTGT
GGGTCGCGGACGACGGCGCCGCCGTGGCGGTCTGGACCACGCCGGAGAGCGTCGAAGCGGGGGCGGTGTT
CGCCGAGATCGGCCCGCGCATGGCCGAGTTGAGCGGTTCCCGGCTGGCCGCGCAGCAACAGATGGAAGGC
CTCCTGGCGCCGCACCGGCCCAAGGAGCCCGCGTGGTTCCTGGCCACCGTCGGAGTCTCGCCCGACCACC
AGGGCAAGGGTCTGGGCAGCGCCGTCGTGCTCCCCGGAGTGGAGGCGGCCGAGCGCGCCGGGGTGCCCGC
CTTCCTGGAGACCTCCGCGCCCCGCAACCTCCCCTTCTACGAGCGGCTCGGCTTCACCGTCACCGCCGAC
GTCGAGGTGCCCGAAGGACCGCGCACCTGGTGCATGACCCGCAAGCCCGGTGCCTGAACGCGTTAAGTCG
ACAATCAACCTCTGGATTACAAAATTTGTGAAAGATTGACTGGTATTCTTAACTATGTTGCTCCTTTTAC
GCTATGTGGATACGCTGCTTTAATGCCTTTGTATCATGCTATTGCTTCCCGTATGGCTTTCATTTTCTCC
TCCTTGTATAAATCCTGGTTGCTGTCTCTTTATGAGGAGTTGTGGCCCGTTGTCAGGCAACGTGGCGTGG
TGTGCACTGTGTTTGCTGACGCAACCCCCACTGGTTGGGGCATTGCCACCACCTGTCAGCTCCTTTCCGG
GACTTTCGCTTTCCCCCTCCCTATTGCCACGGCGGAACTCATCGCCGCCTGCCTTGCCCGCTGCTGGACA
GGGGCTCGGCTGTTGGGCACTGACAATTCCGTGGTGTTGTCGGGGAAATCATCGTCCTTTCCTTGGCTGC
TCGCCTGTGTTGCCACCTGGATTCTGCGCGGGACGTCCTTCTGCTACGTCCCTTCGGCCCTCAATCCAGC
GGACCTTCCTTCCCGCGGCCTGCTGCCGGCTCTGCGGCCTCTTCCGCGTCTTCGCCTTCGCCCTCAGACG
AGTCGGATCTCCCTTTGGGCCGCCTCCCCGCGTCGACTTTAAGACCAATGACTTACAAGGCAGCTGTAGA
TCTTAGCCACTTTTTAAAAGAAAAGGGGGGACTGGAAGGGCTAATTCACTCCCAACGAAGACAAGATCTG
CTTTTTGCTTGTACTGGGTCTCTCTGGTTAGACCAGATCTGAGCCTGGGAGCTCTCTGGCTAACTAGGGA
ACCCACTGCTTAAGCCTCAATAAAGCTTGCCTTGAGTGCTTCAAGTAGTGTGTGCCCGTCTGTTGTGTGA
CTCTGGTAACTAGAGATCCCTCAGACCCTTTTAGTCAGTGTGGAAAATCTCTAGCAGTACGTATAGTAGT
TCATGTCATCTTATTATTCAGTATTTATAACTTGCAAAGAAATGAATATCAGAGAGTGAGAGGAACTTGT
TTATTGCAGCTTATAATGGTTACAAATAAAGCAATAGCATCACAAATTTCACAAATAAAGCATTTTTTTC
ACTGCATTCTAGTTGTGGTTTGTCCAAACTCATCAATGTATCTTATCATGTCTGGCTCTAGCTATCCCGC
CCCTAACTCCGCCCATCCCGCCCCTAACTCCGCCCAGTTCCGCCCATTCTCCGCCCCATGGCTGACTAAT
TTTTTTTATTTATGCAGAGGCCGAGGCCGCCTCGGCCTCTGAGCTATTCCAGAAGTAGTGAGGAGGCTTT
TTTGGAGGCCTAGGGACGTACCCAATTCGCCCTATAGTGAGTCGTATTACGCGCGCTCACTGGCCGTCGT
TTTACAACGTCGTGACTGGGAAAACCCTGGCGTTACCCAACTTAATCGCCTTGCAGCACATCCCCCTTTC
GCCAGCTGGCGTAATAGCGAAGAGGCCCGCACCGATCGCCCTTCCCAACAGTTGCGCAGCCTGAATGGCG
AATGGG
[124 nt withheld, positions 3367-3490]
C
[91 nt withheld, positions 3492-3582]
A
[49 nt withheld, positions 3584-3632]
CCTTTGACGTTGGAGTCCACGTTCTTT
[37 nt withheld, positions 3660-3696]
ACCCTATCTCGGTCTATTCTTTTGATTTATAAGGGATTTTGCCGATTTCGGCCTATTGGTTAAAAAATGA
GCTGATTTAACAAAAATTTAACGCGAATTTTAACAAAATATTAACGCTTACAATTTAGGTGGCACTTTTC
GGGGAAATGTGCGCGGAACCCCTATTTGTTTATTTTTCTAAATACATTCAAATATGTATCCGCTCATGAG
ACAATAACCCTGATAAATGCTTCAATAATATTGAAAAAGGAAGAGTATGAGTATTCAACATTTCCGTGTC
GCCCTTATTCCCTTTTTTGCGGCATTTTGCCTTCCTGTTTTTGCTCACCCAGAAACGCTGGTGAAAGTAA
AAGATGCTGAAGATCAGTTGGGTGCACGAGTGGGTTACATCGAACTGGATCTCAACAGCGGTAAGATCCT
TGAGAGTTTTCGCCCCGAAGAACGTTTTCCAATGATGAGCACTTTTAAAGTTCTGCTATGTGGCGCGGTA
TTATCCCGTATTGACGCCGGGCAAGAGCAACTCGGTCGCCGCATACACTATTCTCAGAATGACTTGGTTG
AGTACTCACCAGTCACAGAAAAGCATCTTACGGATGGCATGACAGTAAGAGAATTATGCAGTGCTGCCAT
AACCATGAGTGATAACACTGCGGCCAACTTACTTCTGACAACGATCGGAGGACCGAAGGAGCTAACCGCT
TTTTTGCACAACATGGGGGATCATGTAACTCGCCTTGATCGTTGGGAACCGGAGCTGAATGAAGCCATAC
CAAACGACGAGCGTGACACCACGATGCCTGTAGCAATGGCAACAACGTTGCGCAAACTATTAACTGGCGA
ACTACTTACTCTAGCTTCCCGGCAACAATTAATAGACTGGATGGAGGCGGATAAAGTTGCAGGACCACTT
CTGCGCTCGGCCCTTCCGGCTGGCTGGTTTATTGCTGATAAATCTGGAGCCGGTGAGCGTGGGTCTCGCG
GTATCATTGCAGCACTGGGGCCAGATGGTAAGCCCTCCCGTATCGTAGTTATCTACACGACGGGGAGTCA
GGCAACTATGGATGAACGAAATAGACAGATCGCTGAGATAGGTGCCTCACTGATTAAGCATTGGTAACTG
TCAGACCAAGTTTACTCATATATACTTTAGATTGATTTAAAACTTCATTTTTAATTTAAAAGGATCTAGG
TGAAGATCCTTTTTGATAATCTCATGACCAAAATCCCTTAACGTGAGTTTTCGTTCCACTGAGCGTCAGA
CCCCGTAGAAAAGATCAAAGGATCTTCTTGAGATCCTTTTTTTCTGCGCGTAATCTGCTGCTTGCAAACA
AAAAAACCACCGCTACCAGCGGTGGTTTGTTTGCCGGATCAAGAGCTACCAACTCTTTTTCCGAAGGTAA
CTGGCTTCAGCAGAGCGCAGATACCAAATACTGTTCTTCTAGTGTAGCCGTAGTTAGGCCACCACTTCAA
GAACTCTGTAGCACCGCCTACATACCTCGCTCTGCTAATCCTGTTACCAGTGGCTGCTGCCAGTGGCGAT
AAGTCGTGTCTTACCGGGTTGGACTCAAGACGATAGTTACCGGATAAGGCGCAGCGGTCGGGCTGAACGG
GGGGTTCGTGCACACAGCCCAGCTTGGAGCGAACGACCTACACCGAACTGAGATACCTACAGCGTGAGCT
ATGAGAAAGCGCCACGCTTCCCGAAGGGAGAAAGGCGGACAGGTATCCGGTAAGCGGCAGGGTCGGAACA
GGAGAGCGCACGAGGGAGCTTCCAGGGGGAAACGCCTGGTATCTTTATAGTCCTGTCGGGTTTCGCCACC
TCTGACTTGAGCGTCGATTTTTGTGATGCTCGTCAGGGGGGCGGAGCCTATGGAAAAACGCCAGCAACGC
GGCCTTTTTACGGTTCCTGGCCTTTTGCTGGCCTTTTGCTCACATGTTCTTTCCTGCGTTATCCCCTGAT
TCTGTGGATAACCGTATTACCGCCTTTGAGTGAGCTGATACCGCTCGCCGCAGCCGAACGACCGAGCGCA
GCGAGTCAGTGAGCGAGGAAGCGGAAGAGCGCCCAATACGCAAACCGCCTCTCCCCGCGCGTTGGCCGAT
TCATTAATGCAGCTGGCACGACAGGTTTCCCGACTGGAAAGCGGGCAGTGAGCGCAACGCAATTAATGTG
AGTTAGCTCACTCATTAGGCACCCCAGGCTTTACACTTTATGCTTCCGGCTCGTATGTTGTGTGGAATTG
TGAGCGGATAACAATTTCACACAGGAAACAGCTATGACCATGATTACGCCAAGCGCGCAATTAACCCTCA
CTAAAGGGAACAAAAGCTGGAGCTGCAAGCTTAATGTAGTCTTATGCAATACTCTTGTAGTCTTGCAACA
TGGTAACGATGAGTTAGCAACATGCCTTACAAGGAGAGAAAAAGCACCGTGCATGCCGATTGGTGGAAGT
AAGGTGGTACGATCGTGCCTTATTAGGAAGGCAACAGACGGGTCTGACATGGATTGGACGAACCACTGAA
TTGCCGCATTGCAGAGATATTGTATTTAAGTGCCTAGCTCGATACATAAACGGGTCTCTCTGGTTAGACC
AGATCTGAGCCTGGGAGCTCTCTGGCTAACTAGGGAACCCACTGCTTAAGCCTCAATAAAGCTTGCCTTG
AGTGCTTCAAGTAGTGTGTGCCCGTCTGTTGTGTGACTCTGGTAACTAGAGATCCCTCAGACCCTTTTAG
TCAGTGTGGAAAATCTCTAGCAGTGGCGCCCGAACAGGGACTTGAAAGCGAAAGGGAAACCAGAGGAGCT
CTCTCGACGCAGGACTCGGCTTGCTGAAGCGCGCACGGCAAGAGGCGAGGGGCGGCGACTGGTGAGTACG
CCAAAAATTTTGACTAGCGGAGGCTAGAAGGAGAGAGATGGGTGCGAGAGCGTCAGTATTAAGCGGGGGA
GAATTAGATCGCGATGGGAAAAAATTCGGTTAAGGCCAGGGGGAAAGAAAAAATATAAATTAAAACATAT
AGTATGGGCAAGCAGGGAGCTAGAACGATTCGCAGTTAATCCTGGCCTGTTAGAAACATCAGAAGGCTGT
AGACAAATACTGGGACAGCTACAACCATCCCTTCAGACAGGATCAGAAGAACTTAGATCATTATATAATA
CAGTAGCAACCCTCTATTGTGTGCATCAAAGGATAGAGATAAAAGACACCAAGGAAGCTTTAGACAAGAT
AGAGGAAGAGCAAAACAAAAGTAAGACCACCGCACAGCAAGCGGCCGCTGATCTTCAGACCTGGAGGAGG
AGATATGAGGGACAATTGGAGAAGTGAATTATATAAATATAAAGTAGTAAAAATTGAACCATTAGGAGTA
GCACCCACCAAGGCAAAGAGAAGAGTGGTGCAGAGAGAAAAAAGAGCAGTGGGAATAGGAGCTTTGTTCC
TTGGGTTCTTGGGAGCAGCAGGAAGCACTATGGGCGCAGCGTCAATGACGCTGACGGTACAGGCCAGACA
ATTATTGTCTGGTATAGTGCAGCAGCAGAACAATTTGCTGAGGGCTATTGAGGCGCAACAGCATCTGTTG
CAACTCACAGTCTGGGGCATCAAGCAGCTCCAGGCAAGAATCCTGGCTGTGGAAAGATACCTAAAGGATC
AACAGCTCCTGGGGATTTGGGGTTGCTCTGGAAAACTCATTTGCACCACTGCTGTGCCTTGGAATGCTAG
TTGGAGTAATAAATCTCTGGAACAGATTTGGAATCACACGACCTGGATGGAGTGGGACAGAGAAATTAAC
AATTACACAAGCTTAATACACTCCTTAATTGAAGAATCGCAAAACCAGCAAGAAAAGAATGAACAAGAAT
TATTGGAATTAGATAAATGGGCAAGTTTGTGGAATTGGTTTAACATAACAAATTGGCTGTGGTATATAAA
ATTATTCATAATGATAGTAGGAGGCTTGGTAGGTTTAAGAATAGTTTTTGCTGTACTTTCTATAGTGAAT
AGAGTTAGGCAGGGATATTCACCATTATCGTTTCAGACCCACCTCCCAACCCCGAGGGGACCCAGAGAGG
GCCTATTTCCCATGATTCCTTCATATTTGCATATACGATACAAGGCTGTTAGAGAGATAATTAGAATTAA
TTTGACTGTAAACACAAAGATATTAGTACAAAATACGTGACGTAGAAAGTAATAATTTCTTGGGTAGTTT
GCAGTTTTAAAATTATGTTTTAAAATGGACTATCATATGCTTACCGTAACTTGAAAGTATTTCGATTTCT
TGGCTTTATATATCTTGTGGAAAGGACGAAACACCGAACTAGCCCGAGCAGCTTCGGTTTTAGAGCTAGA
AATAGCAAGTTAAAATAAGGCTAGTCCGTTATCAACTTGAAAAAGTGGCACCGAGTCGGTGCTTTTTTAA
GCTTGGCGTAACTAGATCTTGAGACAAATGGCAGTATTCATCCACAATTTTAAAAGAAAAGGGGGGATTG
GGGGGTACAGTGCAGGGGAAAGAATAGTAGACATAATAGCAACAGACATACAAACTAAAGAATTACAAAA
ACAAATTACAAAAATTCAAAATTTTCGGGTTTATTACAGGGACAGCAGAGATCCACTTTGGCGCCGGCTC
GAGGGGG
Features (pLannotate 1.2.2; 29 found; start..end, strand, type, name):
     14..80      +  CDS            small t antigen (fragment): SV40 (simian virus 40) small t antigen
    106..317     +  promoter       EF-1α core promoter: core promoter for human elongation factor EF-1α
    318..1256    +  intron         EF-1α intron A: intron upstream of the start codon of human EF-1α
   1278..1877    +  CDS            PuroR (fragment): puromycin N-acetyltransferase; pac from Streptomyces; confers resistance to puromycin
   1893..2481    +  misc_feature   WPRE: woodchuck hepatitis virus posttranscriptional regulatory element
   2532..2551    +  misc_feature   cPPT/CTS (fragment): central polypurine tract and central termination sequence of HIV-1
   2553..2786    +  LTR            3' LTR (ΔU3): self-inactivating 3' long terminal repeat (LTR) from HIV-1
   2864..2985    +  polyA_signal   SV40 poly(A) signal: SV40 polyadenylation signal
   3025..3160    +  rep_origin     SV40 ori: SV40 origin of replication
   3181..3199    -  promoter       T7 promoter: promoter for bacteriophage T7 RNA polymerase
   3207..3362    +  CDS            lacZα (fragment): LacZα fragment of β-galactosidase; lacZ fragment
   3367..3795    +  rep_origin     f1 ori (sequence partly withheld): f1 bacteriophage origin of replication; arrow indicates direction of (+) strand synthesis
   3848..3952    +  promoter       AmpR promoter: bla
   3953..4813    +  CDS            AmpR: β-lactamase; bla; confers resistance to ampicillin, carbenicillin, and related antibiotics
   4984..5572    +  rep_origin     ori: high-copy-number ColE1/pMB1/pBR322/pUC origin of replication
   5755..5847    +  CDS            lacI (fragment): lac repressor; lacI; The lac repressor binds to the lac operator to inhibit transcription in E. coli. This inhibition can be relieved by adding lactose or isopropyl-β-D-thiogalactopyranoside (IPTG).
   5860..5881    +  protein_bind   CAP binding site: CAP binding activates transcription in the presence of cAMP. E. coli catabolite activator protein
   5896..5926    +  promoter       lac promoter: promoter for the E. coli lac operon
   5934..5950    +  protein_bind   lac operator: The lac repressor binds to the lac operator to inhibit transcription in E. coli. This inhibition can be relieved by adding lactose or isopropyl-β-D-thiogalactopyranoside (IPTG). lac repressor encoded by lacI
   5995..6013    +  promoter       T3 promoter: promoter for bacteriophage T3 RNA polymerase
   6041..6267    +  promoter       RSV promoter: Rous sarcoma virus enhancer/promoter
   6268..6448    +  LTR            5' LTR (truncated): truncated 5' long terminal repeat (LTR) from HIV-1
   6495..6620    +  misc_feature   HIV-1 Ψ: packaging signal of human immunodeficiency virus type 1
   6604..6967    +  CDS            HIV-1 gag (fragment): gag protein from human immunodeficiency virus 1; gag
   7113..7346    +  misc_feature   RRE: The Rev response element (RRE) of HIV-1 allows for Rev-dependent mRNA export from the nucleus to the cytoplasm.
   7723..7749    +  CDS            Rev (fragment): human immunodeficiency virus 1 (HIV-1) Rev protein; rev; enhances nuclear export of unspliced and incompletely spliced viral mRNAs
   7753..7993    +  promoter       U6 promoter: RNA polymerase III promoter for human U6 snRNA
   8023..8098    +  misc_RNA       gRNA scaffold: guide RNA scaffold for the Streptococcus pyogenes CRISPR/Cas9 system
   8154..8271    +  misc_feature   cPPT/CTS: central polypurine tract and central termination sequence of HIV-1
