[The description below was written by a language model from this plasmid's Addgene catalogue record and pLannotate feature annotations shown in this document.]
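Description:
Non-targeting control gRNA (BRDN0001145874) is a third-generation lentiviral guide RNA plasmid built on the lentiGuide-Puro backbone, intended for CRISPR-Cas9 experiments in mammalian (human) cells. It is propagated in E. coli as a high-copy plasmid through a ColE1/pUC-type origin with ampicillin resistance (AmpR, bla). The 8,323 nt sequence also carries an f1 origin, an SV40 origin and poly(A) signal, and remnants of lac and T7/T3 cloning-vector elements outside the viral region.

The lentiviral cassette begins with an RSV promoter fused to a truncated HIV-1 5' LTR, which makes genomic RNA production Tat-independent. This is followed by the Ψ packaging signal with a gag fragment, the Rev response element for nuclear export of the unspliced transcript, and a cPPT/CTS that aids nuclear import. It ends in a self-inactivating ΔU3 3' LTR. Within this frame, a human U6 RNA polymerase III promoter drives a 20-nt spacer joined to the Streptococcus pyogenes Cas9 gRNA scaffold. A separate EF-1α promoter with its intron A expresses puromycin N-acetyltransferase for selecting transduced cells, and a downstream WPRE enhances transcript expression. No Cas9 is annotated on the plasmid, so the nuclease has to be provided separately, for example in a Cas9-expressing cell line.

According to the record, the guide is a non-targeting control. It therefore serves as a negative control alongside gene-specific guides in the same backbone, accounting for effects of transduction, puromycin selection and Cas9/gRNA expression that do not depend on cleavage at a target. The cloning method is not recorded.
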