Addgene plasmid #80182: non-targeting control gRNA (BRDN0001145874)
Purpose: 3rd generation lentiviral gRNA plasmid, non-targeting control gRNA
Depositing lab: John Doench & David Root. Depositing organization: Broad Institute. Publication: Optimized sgRNA design to maximize activity and minimize off-target effects of CRISPR-Cas9. Doench JG, Fusi N, Sullender M, Hegde M, Vaimberg EW, Donovan KF, Smith I, Tothova Z, Wilen C, Orchard R, Virgin HW, Listgarten J, Root DE. Nat Biotechnol. 2016 Jan 18. doi: 10.1038/nbt.3437. PubMed 26780180.
Backbone
  Vector backbone: lentiGuide-Puro
  Backbone manufacturer: Zhang Lab (Addgene plasmid # 52963)
  Vector type: Mammalian Expression, Lentiviral, CRISPR
  Selectable markers: Puromycin
Growth in bacteria
  Bacterial resistance: Ampicillin, 100 μg/mL
  Growth temperature: 37°C
  Growth strain: DH5alpha
  Copy number: High Copy
Gene/Insert
  Gene/Insert name: Non-targeting control gRNA
  gRNA/shRNA sequence: AACTAGCCCGAGCAGCTTCG
  Species: H. sapiens (human)
  Promoter: hU6
  Cloning method: Unknown
  Sequencing primers: 5′ U6-F; 3′ pS2-R
Terms and licenses: Academic/Nonprofit Terms; Industry Terms: Not Available to Industry
How to cite: non-targeting control gRNA (BRDN0001145874) was a gift from John Doench & David Root (Addgene plasmid # 80182 ; http://n2t.net/addgene:80182 ; RRID:Addgene_80182)
