>Addgene plasmid #80182 | non-targeting control gRNA (BRDN0001145874) | depositor partial sequence | sequence record 150843 | Target Sequence
AACTAGCCCGAGCAGCTTCG
