>Addgene plasmid #80182 | non-targeting control gRNA (BRDN0001145874) | addgene partial sequence | sequence record 189089 | hU6-F
AGAAAGTAATAATTTCTTGGGTAGTTTGCAGTTTTAAAATTATGTTTTAAAATGGACTATCATATGCTTA
CCGTAACTTGAAAGTATTTCGATTTCTTGGCTTTATATATCTTGTGGAAAGGACGAAACACCGAACTAGC
CCGAGCAGCTTCGGTTTTAGAGCTAGAAATAGCAAGTTAAAATAAGGCTAGTCCGTTATCAACTTGAAAA
AGTGGCACCGAGTCGGTGCTTTTTTAAGCTTGGCGTAACTAGATCTTGAGACAAATGGCAGTATTCATCC
ACAATTTTAAAAGAAAAGGGGGGATTGGGGGGTACAGTGCAGGGGAAAGAATAGTAGACATAATAGCAAC
AGACATACAAACTAAAGAATTACAAAAACAAATTACAAAAATTCAAAATTTTCGGGTTTATTACAGGGAC
AGCAGAGATCCACTTTGGCGCCGGCTCGAGGGGGCCCGGGTGCAAAGATGGATAAAGTTTTAAACAGAGA
GGAATCTTTGCAGCTAATGGACCTTCTAGGTCTTGAAAGGAGTGGGAATTGGCTCCGGTGCCCGTCAGTG
GGCAGAGCGC
